>Addgene plasmid #157876 | pJDC122 | depositor full sequence | sequence record 304744 | pJDC122 sequence 7404 bps
TAACGGCCGCCAGTGTGCTGGAATTCGGCTTTTGGTCGATACCAAGCCATTTCCGCTGAATATCGTGGAG
CTCACCGCCAGAATCGGTGGTTGTGGTGATGTACGTGGCGAACTCCGTTGTAGTGCTTGTGGTGGCATCC
GTGGCGCGGCCGCGGTACCAGATCTTTAAATCTAGAGGTGACCACAACGACGCGCCCGCTTTGATCGGGG
ACGTCTGCGGCCGACCATTTACGGGTCTTGTTGTCGTTGGCGGTCATGGGCCGAACATACTCACCCGGAT
CGGAGGGCCGAGGACAAGGTCGAACGAGGGGCATGACCCGGTGCGGGGCTTCTTGCACTCGGCATAGGCG
AGTGCTAAGAATAACGTTGGCACTCGCGACCGGTGAGTCGTAGGTCGGGACGGTGAGGCCAGGCCCGTCG
TCGCAGCGAGTGGCAGCGAGGACAACTTGAGCCGTCCGTCGCGGGCACTGCGCCCGGCCAGCGTAAGTAG
CGGGGTTGCCGTCACCCGGTGACCCCCGGTTTCATCCCCGATCCGGAGGAATCACTTCGCAATGGCCAAG
ACAATTGCGGATCCAGCTGCAGGCTAGCATGACTGGTGGACAGCAAATGGGTCGGGATCTGTACGACGAT
GACGATAAGGATCGATGGGGATCCATGGTGAGCAAGGGCGAGGAGGTCATCAAAGAGTTCATGCGCTTCA
AGGTGCGCATGGAGGGCTCCATGAACGGCCACGAGTTCGAGATCGAGGGCGAGGGCGAGGGCCGCCCCTA
CGAGGGCACCCAGACCGCCAAGCTGAAGGTGACCAAGGGCGGCCCCCTGCCCTTCGCCTGGGACATCCTG
TCCCCCCAGTTCATGTACGGCTCCAAGGCGTACGTGAAGCACCCCGCCGACATCCCCGATTACAAGAAGC
TGTCCTTCCCCGAGGGCTTCAAGTGGGAGCGCGTGATGAACTTCGAGGACGGCGGTCTGGTGACCGTGAC
CCAGGACTCCTCCCTGCAGGACGGCACGCTGATCTACAAGGTGAAGATGCGCGGCACCAACTTCCCCCCC
GACGGCCCCGTAATGCAGAAGAAGACCATGGGCTGGGAGGCCTCCACCGAGCGCCTGTACCCCCGCGACG
GCGTGCTGAAGGGCGAGATCCACCAGGCCCTGAAGCTGAAGGACGGCGGCCACTACCTGGTGGAGTTCAA
GACCATCTACATGGCCAAGAAGCCCGTGCAACTGCCCGGCTACTACTACGTGGACACCAAGCTGGACATC
ACCTCCCACAACGAGGACTACACCATCGTGGAACAGTACGAGCGCTCCGAGGGCCGCCACCACCTGTTCC
TGGGGCATGGCACCGGCAGCACCGGCAGCGGCAGCTCCGGCACCGCCTCCTCCGAGGACAACAACATGGC
CGTCATCAAAGAGTTCATGCGCTTCAAGGTGCGCATGGAGGGCTCCATGAACGGCCACGAGTTCGAGATC
GAGGGCGAGGGCGAGGGCCGCCCCTACGAGGGCACCCAGACCGCCAAGCTGAAGGTGACCAAGGGCGGCC
CCCTGCCCTTCGCCTGGGACATCCTGTCCCCCCAGTTCATGTACGGCTCCAAGGCGTACGTGAAGCACCC
CGCCGACATCCCCGATTACAAGAAGCTGTCCTTCCCCGAGGGCTTCAAGTGGGAGCGCGTGATGAACTTC
GAGGACGGCGGTCTGGTGACCGTGACCCAGGACTCCTCCCTGCAGGACGGCACGCTGATCTACAAGGTGA
AGATGCGCGGCACCAACTTCCCCCCCGACGGCCCCGTAATGCAGAAGAAGACCATGGGCTGGGAGGCCTC
CACCGAGCGCCTGTACCCCCGCGACGGCGTGCTGAAGGGCGAGATCCACCAGGCCCTGAAGCTGAAGGAC
GGCGGCCACTACCTGGTGGAGTTCAAGACCATCTACATGGCCAAGAAGCCCGTGCAACTGCCCGGCTACT
ACTACGTGGACACCAAGCTGGACATCACCTCCCACAACGAGGACTACACCATCGTGGAACAGTACGAGCG
CTCCGAGGGCCGCCACCACCTGTTCCTGTACGGCATGGACGAGCTGTACAAGTAAGAATTCGAAGCTTGA
TCCGGCTGCTAACAAAGCCCGAAAGGAAGCTGAGTTGGCTGCTGCCACCGCTGAGCAATAACTAGCATAA
CCCCTTGGGGCCTCTAAACGGGTCTTGAGGGGTTTTTTGCTGAAAGGAGGAACTATATCCGGATCTGGCG
TAATAGCGAAGAGGCCCGCACCGATCGCCCTTCCCAACAGTTGCGCAGCCTGAATGGCGAATGGG
[124 nt withheld, positions 2306-2429]
C
[91 nt withheld, positions 2431-2521]
A
[49 nt withheld, positions 2523-2571]
CCTTTGACGTTGGAGTCCACGTTCTTT
[37 nt withheld, positions 2599-2635]
ACCCTATCTCGGTCTATTCTTTTGATTTATAAGGGATTTTGCCGATTTCGGCCTATTGGTTAAAAAATGA
GCTGATTTAACAAAAATTTAACGCGAATTTTAACAAAATATTAACGCTTACAATTTAGGTGGCACTTTTC
GGGGAAATGTGCGCGGAACCCCTATTTGTTTATTTTTCTAAATACATTCAAATATGTATCCGCTCATGAG
ACAATAACCCTGATAAATGCTTCAATAATATTGAAAAAGGAAGAGTATGAGTATTCAACATTTCCGTGTC
GCCCTTATTCCCTTTTTTGCGGCATTTTGCCTTCCTGTTTTTGCTCACCCAGAAACGCTGGTGAAAGTAA
AAGATGCTGAAGATCAGTTGGGTGCACGAGTGGGTTACATCGAACTGGATCTCAACAGCGGTAAGATCCT
TGAGAGTTTTCGCCCCGAAGAACGTTTTCCAATGATGAGCACTTTTAAAGTTCTGCTATGTGGCGCGGTA
TTATCCCGTATTGACGCCGGGCAAGAGCAACTCGGTCGCCGCATACACTATTCTCAGAATGACTTGGTTG
AGTACTCTGCAGCTGGATCCATGGATATCTAGATTTAAAGATCTGGTACCGCGGCCGCGCCACGGATGCC
ACCACAACACTACAACGGAGTTCGCCACGTACATCACCACAACCACCGATTCTGGCGGTGAGCTCCCCGA
TATTCAGCGGAAATGGCTTGGTATCGACCAAGATTCGTAGAACCCCGTCTCGTCTGGCTGGTATTCAAAA
CGGGCGCAACGAAACACGCAACGAGACAGGCATGGCCCAAACCAGAAAACTAGCGTCTACCAGGACTTTT
ACCTGTCCGACCCGTTGCAACGGAACCCCCCACGGAACCCCCGCGACACCCGCTCCCCAATTGCGTTAGA
ACAGCGGTGGATTGTCGGCTTCGTTGTGGGCCTTTTGAGCCGCTTCCTGTTCTGCCGCACGCTCTTTCCT
CGCCCGATAGCCGAGTCGCTTAACGGTGTCCAGATGCAGCCCGAAATGTTTGGCCGTTTGCGGCCAAGAG
TGGCCCTCGTCGTCGTGATAGGCGCGGATGCGTTCGCGGCGTGCAGCCTGCTCGGCGAGCCACTCGCTGC
GTTCCTGCGCCACGAGCCGGACGACGTGGCGTTCGGATAGTCCGGTGATTCGAGCGCCTTCGGCGGCGGT
CACGCGCCGCTTTTTGCGGACAGTCGGCTGCCGGTTGTAGCCGTCGCTGTAGCCGTCGCTGTAGCCGTCG
CTCATAGCAATGCCTCCATGCATGGCTGACGCGGACTTTGCGCGCCGCGCAACTGTGCTCGCCGCCGTGC
GCGCTGCTGCGCCCTTCCGCGAGATGGCCGACTGGCGCGCACTGAGTGTGGCCTCGTAGACCACGATCCC
GTCCGCCCAAATGCGCGACTTGGTTGTGATCCAACGCCAAATGCTGTTGGCGATGGCGCGGACCTCGCTG
TCCGGTAGCGGTCCGGGACACACGTCGTTGCACGGAAATTCGGCGTTTCGCGCGTGGCACTCGGCATAGA
TCGCGCGGCCGAGTCCGTCCACGTTCCGGGTCGGCAGGTAGATCCGCATGAGGGCGGGACGATAGGCCCA
CAACCTGACGGAATCGAACAGTGCGCAATTCCGCCCTAGCGGCGTCGGAGCCGCTTTGTACGTGGTCTGC
TGACGCCAGCGCGGCGGTGGCATGTTCGCGCCGAGCTCGGCCTCGATGTGGCTGAGTGTGTAGAGATCTG
AGTGGAGCCATTCCGTTTCCCAGGCGATGTGGCCGGGGTTTTTGGTCATGAGGCCTGAGTAACTGCGGTC
GCCATCGACGGCGCGCCGAAGGCCTTCGGCGCACGCCGCCATGTATGCGAGCGGCTTACGCCGCGCGTAT
TCGGTGCGTGGAACAGGGGCGTTGAGTGCCCACACTGCGTGTGCGTGGCCGTTGGCGCGATTGCCCACGA
TCGCGTTGGGCAGCGGATGGGACCCCCGGGCGCTGAGCGCTCGGAGCGCTGCGTCTGGATGGTCTACGTC
CACGACCAGCAGGTTTGCCAGCGCTGTTGGGTTCGCCTCGATGTACCGGCGGCCTAGGGCCGACGCGCGG
CTTTGGCGGTAGATCCCCTCGAGCAGATCGTCGCTTGCCAGCGGCCAGTACGGCAGCCAGAGCTGCTCAA
ATTCGTCGGCGACGTGGCTCACGCTTGGTAGTAGACCACGATTAATCACCGGTGTATGGTCCGACACGAG
CTCCAAGTCAGATATTTCGCTGAGGGGCCACCCCACAACTGCACACTCCCCCGCTCTCCCGTCGAGCCCT
GGTGGTGGAACACCAGCGACAGCCGAGCACCCCCAACCACCTGTACCAACCAGGAGGAACACATGCGTCG
TTTCGAGGACGTTTCCGGGCCGCTGAGAGCCGCTGTGGCGGCCGTACACGCCGCCTTAGACCCGTTAGAC
CCCCTGCCGCCTGAATGCGCGGGTACGAGCCACACAGCGCCCGAACTTACGGAGCTGGTGGGCTCACGCG
TGCGGCCGCACGCGTTGCGCTCGGTCGTTCGGCTGCGGCGAGCGGTATCAGCTCACTCAAAGGCGGTAAT
ACGGTTATCCACAGAATCAGGGGATAACGCAGGAAAGAACATGTGAGCAAAAGGCCAGCAAAAGGCCAGG
AACCGTAAAAAGGCCGCGTTGCTGGCGTTTTTCCATAGGCTCCGCCCCCCTGACGAGCATCACAAAAATC
GACGCTCAAGTCAGAGGTGGCGAAACCCGACAGGACTATAAAGATACCAGGCGTTTCCCCCTGGAAGCTC
CCTCGTGCGCTCTCCTGTTCCGACCCTGCCGCTTACCGGATACCTGTCCGCCTTTCTCCCTTCGGGAAGC
GTGGCGCTTTCTCAATGCTCACGCTGTAGGTATCTCAGTTCGGTGTAGGTCGTTCGCTCCAAGCTGGGCT
GTGTGCACGAACCCCCCGTTCAGCCCGACCGCTGCGCCTTATCCGGTAACTATCGTCTTGAGTCCAACCC
GGTAAGACACGACTTATCGCCACTGGCAGCAGCCACTGGTAACAGGATTAGCAGAGCGAGGTATGTAGGC
GGTGCTACAGAGTTCTTGAAGTGGTGGCCTAACTACGGCTACACTAGAAGGACAGTATTTGGTATCTGCG
CTCTGCTGAAGCCAGTTACCTTCGGAAAAAGAGTTGGTAGCTCTTGATCCGGCAAACAAACCACCGCTGG
TAGCGGTGGTTTTTTTGTTTGCAAGCAGCAGATTACGCGCAGAAAAAAAGGATCTCAAGAAGATCCTTTG
ATCTTTTCTACGGGGTCTGACGCTCAGTGGAACTAGAGCATGAGATTATCAAAAAGGATCTTCACCTAGA
TCCTTTTAAATTAAAAATGAAGTTTTAAATCAATCTAAAGTATATATGAGTAAACTTGGTCTGACAGTTA
CCAATGCTTAATCAGTGAGGCACCTATCTCAGCGATCTGTCTATTTCGTTCATCCATAGTTGCCTGACTC
CCCGACGTGGCCGACCAGCCCGTCATCGTCAACGCCTGACCGCGGTGCGGACAGGCCGTGTCGCGACCGG
CCGTGCGGAATTAAGCCGGCCCGTACCCTGTGAATAGAGGTCCGCTGTGACACAAGAATCCCTGTTACTT
CTCGACCGTATTGATTCGGATGATTCCTACGCGAGCCTGCGGAACGACCAGGAATTCTGGGAGCCGCTGG
CCCGCCGAGCCCTGGAGGAGCTCGGGCTGCCGGTGCCGCCGGTGCTGCGGGTGCCCGGCGAGAGCACCAA
CCCCGTACTGGTCGGCGAGCCCGACCCGGTGATCAAGCTGTTCGGCGAGCACTGGTGCGGTCCGGAGAGC
CTCGCGTCGGAGTCGGAGGCGTACGCGGTCCTGGCGGACGCCCCGGTGCCGGTGCCCCGCCTCCTCGGCC
GCGGCGAGCTGCGGCCCGGCACCGGAGCCTGGCCGTGGCCCTACCTGGTGATGAGCCGGATGACCGGCAC
CACCTGGCGGTCCGCGATGGACGGCACGACCGACCGGAACGCGCTGCTCGCCCTGGCCCGCGAACTCGGC
CGGGTGCTCGGCCGGCTGCACAGGGTGCCGCTGACCGGGAACACCGTGCTCACCCCCCATTCCGAGGTCT
TCCCGAACTGCTGCGGGACGCCGCGCGGCGCCGCTGAGGACCACCGCGGGTGGGGCTACCTCTGGCCCCG
GCTGCTGGACCGCCTGGAGGACTGGCTGCCGGACGTGGACACGCTGCTGGCCGGCCGCGAACCCCGGTTC
GTCCACGGCGACCTGCACGGGACCAACATCTTCGTGGACCTGGCCGCGACCGAGGTCACCGGGATCGTCG
ACTTCACCGACGTCTATGCGGGAGACTCCCGCTACAGCCTGGTGCAACTGCATCTCAACGCCTTCCGGGG
CGACCGCGAGATCCTGGCCGCGCTGCTCGACGGGGCGCAGTGGAAGCGGACCGAGGACTTCGCCCGCGAA
CTGCTCGCCTTCACCTTCCTGCACGACTTCGAGGTGTTCGAGGAGACCCCGCTGGATCTCTCCGGCTTCA
CCGATCCGGAGGAACTGGCGCAGTTCCTCTGGGGGCCGCCGGACACCGCCCCCGGCGCCTGACGCCCCCT
CTAGCTGATCACCGCGGCCATGATGGCATAAAACGAAAGGCCCAGTCTTTCGACTGAGCCTTTCGTTTTA
TTTGATGCCTGGCAGTCGATCGTACGCTAGTTAACTACGTCGACATCGATAAGCTTGGTACCGAGCTCGG
ATCCACTAG
Features (pLannotate 1.2.2; 13 found; start..end, strand, type, name):
    582..612     +  CDS            T7 tag (gene 10 leader) (fragment): leader peptide from bacteriophage T7 gene 10 promotes efficient translation in E. coli
    616..639     +  CDS            Xpress™ tag: Xpress™ epitope tag, including an enterokinase recognition and cleavage site
    655..2082    +  CDS            tdTomato: tdTomato is a basic (constitutively fluorescent) orange fluorescent protein published in 2004, derived from Discosoma sp.. It is reported to be a somewhat slowly-maturing tandem dimer with low acid sensitivity.
   2105..2154    +  CDS            SET1 (fragment): solubility-enhancement tag derived from T7 phage gene 10B
   2162..2209    +  terminator     T7 terminator: transcription terminator for bacteriophage T7 RNA polymerase
   2235..2301    +  CDS            lacZα (fragment): LacZα fragment of β-galactosidase; lacZ fragment
   2306..2734    +  rep_origin     f1 ori (sequence partly withheld): f1 bacteriophage origin of replication; arrow indicates direction of (+) strand synthesis
   2787..2891    +  promoter       AmpR promoter: bla
   2892..3202    +  CDS            AmpR (fragment): β-lactamase; bla; confers resistance to ampicillin, carbenicillin, and related antibiotics
   5325..5913    -  rep_origin     ori: high-copy-number ColE1/pMB1/pBR322/pUC origin of replication
   6064..6144    -  CDS            bla(M) (fragment): β-lactamase lacking the signal sequence; bla(M); allows cytosolic expression of β-lactamase
   6255..7244    +  CDS            hyg: KHYB_STRHY - Experimental evidence at protein level: Swiss-Prot protein existence level 1. The aminoglycoside phosphotransferases achieve inactivation of their antibiotic substrates by phosphorylation. From Streptomyces hygroscopicus.
   7283..7329    -  terminator     rrnB T1 terminator: transcription terminator T1 from the E. coli rrnB gene
