>Addgene plasmid #157876 | pJDC122 | addgene full sequence | sequence record 313489 | Addgene NGS Result
TAACGGCCGCCAGTGTGCTGGAATTCGGCTTTTGGTCGATACCAAGCCATTTCCGCTGAATATCGGGGAG
CTCACCGCCAGAATCGGTGGTTGTGGTGATGTACGTGGCGAACTCCGTTGTAGTGCCTGTGGTGGCATCC
GTGGCGCGGCCGCGGTACCAGATCTTTAAATCTAGACGGTGACCACAACGCGCCCGCTTTGATCGGGGAC
GTCTGCGGCCGACCATTTACGGGTCTTGTTGTCGTTGGCGGTCATGGGCCGAACATACTCACCCGGATCG
GAGGGCCGAGGACAAGGTCGAACGAGGGGCATGACCCGGTGCGGGGCTTCTTGCACTCGGCATAGGCGAG
TGCTAAGAATAACGTTGGCACTCGCGACCGGTGAGTGCTAGGTCGGGACGGTGAGGCCAGGCCCGTCGTC
GCAGCGAGTGGCAGCGAGGACAACTTGAGCCGTCCGTCGCGGGCACTGCGCCCGGCCAGCGTAAGTAGCG
GGGTTGCCGTCACCCGGTGACCCCCGTTTCATCCCCGATCCGGAGGAATCACTTCGCAATGGCCAAGACA
ATTGCGGATCCAGCTGCAGGCTAGCATGACTGGTGGACAGCAAATGGGTCGGGATCTGTACGACGATGAC
GATAAGGATCCCGCCACCATGGTGAGCAAGGGCGAGGAGGTCATCAAAGAGTTCATGCGCTTCAAGGTGC
GCATGGAGGGCTCCATGAACGGCCACGAGTTCGAGATCGAGGGCGAGGGCGAGGGCCGCCCCTACGAGGG
CACCCAGACCGCCAAGCTGAAGGTGACCAAGGGCGGCCCCCTGCCCTTCGCCTGGGACATCCTGTCCCCC
CAGTTCATGTACGGCTCCAAGGCGTACGTGAAGCACCCCGCCGACATCCCCGATTACAAGAAGCTGTCCT
TCCCCGAGGGCTTCAAGTGGGAGCGCGTGATGAACTTCGAGGACGGCGGTCTGGTGACCGTGACCCAGGA
CTCCTCCCTGCAGGACGGCACGCTGATCTACAAGGTGAAGATGCGCGGCACCAACTTCCCCCCCGACGGC
CCCGTAATGCAGAAGAAGACCATGGGCTGGGAGGCCTCCACCGAGCGCCTGTACCCCCGCGACGGCGTGC
TGAAGGGCGAGATCCACCAGGCCCTGAAGCTGAAGGACGGCGGCCACTACCTGGTGGAGTTCAAGACCAT
CTACATGGCCAAGAAGCCCGTGCAACTGCCCGGCTACTACTACGTGGACACCAAGCTGGACATCACCTCC
CACAACGAGGACTACACCATCGTGGAACAGTACGAGCGCTCCGAGGGCCGCCACCACCTGTTCCTGGGGC
ATGGCACCGGCAGCACCGGCAGCGGCAGCTCCGGCACCGCCTCCTCCGAGGACAACAACATGGCCGTCAT
CAAAGAGTTCATGCGCTTCAAGGTGCGCATGGAGGGCTCCATGAACGGCCACGAGTTCGAGATCGAGGGC
GAGGGCGAGGGCCGCCCCTACGAGGGCACCCAGACCGCCAAGCTGAAGGTGACCAAGGGCGGCCCCCTGC
CCTTCGCCTGGGACATCCTGTCCCCCCAGTTCATGTACGGCTCCAAGGCGTACGTGAAGCACCCCGCCGA
CATCCCCGATTACAAGAAGCTGTCCTTCCCCGAGGGCTTCAAGTGGGAGCGCGTGATGAACTTCGAGGAC
GGCGGTCTGGTGACCGTGACCCAGGACTCCTCCCTGCAGGACGGCACGCTGATCTACAAGGTGAAGATGC
GCGGCACCAACTTCCCCCCCGACGGCCCCGTAATGCAGAAGAAGACCATGGGCTGGGAGGCCTCCACCGA
GCGCCTGTACCCCCGCGACGGCGTGCTGAAGGGCGAGATCCACCAGGCCCTGAAGCTGAAGGACGGCGGC
CACTACCTGGTGGAGTTCAAGACCATCTACATGGCCAAGAAGCCCGTGCAACTGCCCGGCTACTACTACG
TGGACACCAAGCTGGACATCACCTCCCACAACGAGGACTACACCATCGTGGAACAGTACGAGCGCTCCGA
GGGCCGCCACCACCTGTTCCTGTACGGCATGGACGAGCTGTACAAGTAAGAATTCGAAGCTTGATCCGGC
TGCTAACAAAGCCCGAAAGGAAGCTGAGTTGGCTGCTGCCACCGCTGAGCAATAACTAGCATAACCCCTT
GGGGCCTCTAAACGGGTCTTGAGGGGTTTTTTGCTGAAAGGAGGAACTATATCCGGATCTGGCGTAATAG
CGAAGAGGCCCGCACCGATCGCCCTTCCCAACAGTTGCGCAGCCTGAATGGCGAATGGG
[124 nt withheld, positions 2300-2423]
C
[91 nt withheld, positions 2425-2515]
A
[49 nt withheld, positions 2517-2565]
CCTTTGACGTTGGAGTCCACGTTCTTT
[37 nt withheld, positions 2593-2629]
ACCCTATCTCGGTCTATTCTTTTGATTTATAAGGGATTTTGCCGATTTCGGCCTATTGGTTAAAAAATGA
GCTGATTTAACAAAAATTTAACGCGAATTTTAACAAAATATTAACGCTTACAATTTAGGTGGCACTTTTC
GGGGAAATGTGCGCGGAACCCCTATTTGTTTATTTTTCTAAATACATTCAAATATGTATCCGCTCATGAG
ACAATAACCCTGATAAATGCTTCAATAATATTGAAAAAGGAAGAGTATGAGTATTCAACATTTCCGTGTC
GCCCTTATTCCCTTTTTTGCGGCATTTTGCCTTCCTGTTTTTGCTCACCCAGAAACGCTGGTGAAAGTAA
AAGATGCTGAAGATCAGTTGGGTGCACGAGTGGGTTACATCGAACTGGATCTCAACAGCGGTAAGATCCT
TGAGAGTTTTCGCCCCGAAGAACGTTTTCCAATGATGAGCACTTTTAAAGTTCTGCTATGTGGCGCGGTA
TTATCCCGTATTGACGCCGGGCAAGAGCAACTCGGTCGCCGCATACACTATTCTCAGAATGACTTGGTTG
AGTACTCTGCAGCTGGATCCATGGATATCTAGATTTAAAGATCTGGTACCGCGGCCGCGCCACGGATGCC
ACCACAGGCACTACAACGGAGTTCGCCACGTACATCACCACAACCACCGATTCTGGCGGTGAGCTCCCCG
ATATTCAGCGGAAATGGCTTGGTATCGACCAAGATTCGTAGAACCCCGTCTCGTCTGGCTGGTATTCAAA
ACGGGCGCAACGAAACACGCAACGAGACAGGCATGGCCCAAACCAGAAAACTAGCGTCTACCAGGACTTT
TACCTGTCCGACCCGTTGCAACGGAACCCCCCACGGAACCCCCGCGACACCCGCTCCCCAATTGCGTTAG
AACAGCGGTGGATTGTCGGCTTCGTTGTGGGCCTTTTGAGCCGCTTCCTGTTCTGCCGCACGCTCTTTCC
TCGCCCGATAGCCGAGTCGCTTAACGGTGTCCAGATGCAGCCCGAAATGTTTGGCCGTTTGCGGCCAAGA
GTGGCCCTCGTCGTCGTGATAGGCGCGGATGCGTTCGCGGCGTGCAGCCTGCTCGGCGAGCCACTCGCTG
CGTTCCTGCGCCACGAGCCGGACGACGTGGCGTTCGGATAGTCCGGTGATTCGAGCGCCTTCGGCGGCGG
TCACGCGCCGCTTTTTGCGGACAGTCGGCTGCCGGTTGTAGCCGTCGCTGTAGCCGTCGCTCATAGCAAT
GCCTCCATGCATGGCTGACGCGGACTTTGCGCGCCGCGCAACTGTGCTCGCCGCCGTGCGCGCTGCTGCG
CCCTTCCGCGAGATGGCCGACTGGCGCGCACTGAGTGTGGCCTCGTAGACCACGATCCCGTCCGCCCAAA
TGCGCGACTTGGTTGTGATCCAACGCCAAATGCTGTTGGCGATGGCGCGGACCTCGCTGTCCGGTAGCGG
TCCGGGACACACGTCGTTGCACGGAAATTCGGCGTTTCGCGCGTGGCACTCGGCATAGATCGCGCGGCCG
AGTCCGTCCACGTTCCGGGTCGGCAGGTAGATCCGCATGAGGGCGGGACGATAGGCCCACAACCTGACGG
AATCGAACAGTGCGCAATTCCGCCCTAGCGGCGTCGGAGCCGCTTTGTACGTGGTCTGCTGACGCCAGCG
CGGCGGTGGCATGTTCGCGCCGAGCTCGGCCTCGATGTGGCTGAGTGTGTAGAGATCTGAGTGGAGCCAT
TCCGTTTCCCAGGCGATGTGGCCGGGGTTTTTGGTCATGAGGCCTGAGTAACTGCGGTCGCCATCGACGG
CGCGCCGAAGGCCTTCGGCGCACGCCGCCATGTATGCGAGCGGCTTACGCCGCGCGTATTCGGTGCGTGG
AACAGGGGCGTTGAGTGCCCACACTGCGTGTGCGTGGCCGTTGGCGCGATTGCCCACGATCGCGTTGGGC
AGCGGATGGGACCCCCGGGCGCTGAGCGCTCGGAGCGCTGCGTCTGGATGGTCTACGTCCACGACCAGCA
GGTTTGCCAGCGCTGTTGGGTTCGCCTCGATGTACCGGCGGCCTAGGGCCGACGCGCGGCTTTGGCGGTA
GATCCCCTCGAGCAGATCGTCGCTTGCCAGCGGCCAGTACGGCAGCCAGAGCTGCTCAAATTCGTCGGCG
ACGTGGCTCACGCTTGGTAGTAGACCACGATTAATCACCGGTGTATGGTCCGACACGAGCTCCAAGTCAG
ATATTTCGCTGAGGGGCCACCCCACAACTGCACACTCCCCCGCTCTCCCGTCGAGCCCTGGTGGTGGAAC
ACCAGCGACAGCCGAGCACCCCCAACCACCTGTACCAACCAGGAGGAACACATGCGTCGTTTCGAGGACG
TTTCCGGGCCGCTGAGAGCCGCTGTGGCGGCCGTACACGCCGCCTTAGACCCGTTAGACCCCCTGCCGCC
TGAATGCGCGGGTACGAGCCACACAGCGCCCGAACTTACGGAGCTGGTGGGCTCACGCGTGCGGCCGCAC
GCGTTGCGCTCGGTCGTTCGGCTGCGGCGAGCGGTATCAGCTCACTCAAAGGCGGTAATACGGTTATCCA
CAGAATCAGGGGATAACGCAGGAAAGAACATGTGAGCAAAAGGCCAGCAAAAGGCCAGGAACCGTAAAAA
GGCCGCGTTGCTGGCGTTTTTCCATAGGCTCCGCCCCCCTGACGAGCATCACAAAAATCGACGCTCAAGT
CAGAGGTGGCGAAACCCGACAGGACTATAAAGATACCAGGCGTTTCCCCCTGGAAGCTCCCTCGTGCGCT
CTCCTGTTCCGACCCTGCCGCTTACCGGATACCTGTCCGCCTTTCTCCCCTCGGGAAGCGTGGCGCTTTC
TCATAGCTCACGCTGTAGGTATCTCAGTTCGGTGTAGGTCGTTCGCTCCAAGCTGGGCTGTGTGCACGAA
CCCCCCGTTCAGCCCGACCGCTGCGCCTTATCCGGTAACTATCGTCTTGAGTCCAACCCGGTAAGACACG
ACTTATCGCCACTGGCAGCAGCCACTGGTAACAGGATTAGCAGAGCGAGGTATGTAGGCGGTGCTACAGA
GTTCTTGAAGTGGTGGCCTAACTACGGCTACACTAGAAGGACAGTATTTGGTATCTGCGCTCTGCTGAAG
CCAGTTACCTTCGGAAAAAGAGTTGGTAGCTCTTGATCCGGCAAACAAACCACCGCTGGTAGCGGTGGTT
TTTTTGTTTGCAAGCAGCAGATTACGCGCAGAAAAAAAGGATCTCAAGAAGATCCTTTGATCTTTTCTAC
GGGGTCTGACGCTCATGGAACTAGAGCATGAGATTATCAAAAAGGATCTTCACCTAGATCCTTTTAAATT
AAAAATGAAGTTTTAAATCAATCTAAAGTATATATGAGTAAACTTGGTCTGACAGTTACCAATGCTTAAT
CAGTGAGGCACCTATCTCAGCGATCTGTCTATTTCGTTCATCCATAGTTGCCTGACTCCCCGACGTGGCC
GACCAGCCCGTCATCGTCAACGCCTGATCCGCGGTGCGGACAGGCCGTGTCGCGACCGGCCGTGCGGAAT
TAAGCCGGCCCGTACCCTGTGAATAGAGGTCCGCTGTGACACAAGAATCCCTGTTACTTCTCGACCGTAT
TGATTCGGATGATTCCTACGCGAGCCTGCGGAACGACCAGGAATTCTGGGAGCCGCTGGCCCGCCGAGCC
CTGGAGGAGCTCGGGCTGCCGGTGCCGCCGGTGCTGCGGGTGCCCGGCGAGAGCACCAACCCCGTACTGG
TCGGCGAGCCCGGCCCGGTGATCAAGCTGTTCGGCGAGCACTGGTGCGGTCCGGAGAGCCTCGCGTCGGA
GTCGGAGGCGTACGCGGTCCTGGCGGACGCCCCGGTGCCGGTGCCCCGCCTCCTCGGCCGCGGCGAGCTG
CGGCCCGGCACCGGAGCCTGGCCGTGGCCCTACCTGGTGATGAGCCGGATGACCGGCACCACCTGGCGGT
CCGCGATGGACGGCACGACCGACCGGAACGCGCTGCTCGCCCTGGCCCGCGAACTCGGCCGGGTGCTCGG
CCGGCTGCACAGGGTGCCGCTGACCGGGAACACCGTGCTCACCCCCCATTCCGAGGTCTTCCCGGAACTG
CTGCGGGAACGCCGCGCGGCGACCGTCGAGGACCACCGCGGGTGGGGCTACCTCTCGCCCCGGCTGCTGG
ACCGCCTGGAGGACTGGCTGCCGGACGTGGACACGCTGCTGGCCGGCCGCGAACCCCGGTTCGTCCACGG
CGACCTGCACGGGACCAACATCTTCGTGGACCTGGCCGCGACCGAGGTCACCGGGATCGTCGACTTCACC
GACGTCTATGCGGGAGACTCCCGCTACAGCCTGGTGCAACTGCATCTCAACGCCTTCCGGGGCGACCGCG
AGATCCTGGCCGCGCTGCTCGACGGGGCGCAGTGGAAGCGGACCGAGGACTTCGCCCGCGAACTGCTCGC
CTTCACCTTCCTGCACGACTTCGAGGTGTTCGAGGAGACCCCGCTGGATCTCTCCGGCTTCACCGATCCG
GAGGAACTGGCGCAGTTCCTCTGGGGGCCGCCGGACACCGCCCCCGGCGCCTGACGCCCCCTCTAGCTGA
TCACCGCGGCCATGATGGCATAAAACGAAAGGCCCAGTCTTTCGACTGAGCCTTTCGTTTTATTTGATGC
CTGGCAGTCGATCGTACGCTAGTTAACTACGTCGACATCGATAAGCTTGGTACCGAGCTCGGATCCACTA
G
Features (pLannotate 1.2.2; 13 found; start..end, strand, type, name):
    579..609     +  CDS            T7 tag (gene 10 leader) (fragment): leader peptide from bacteriophage T7 gene 10 promotes efficient translation in E. coli
    613..636     +  CDS            Xpress™ tag: Xpress™ epitope tag, including an enterokinase recognition and cleavage site
    649..2076    +  CDS            tdTomato: tdTomato is a basic (constitutively fluorescent) orange fluorescent protein published in 2004, derived from Discosoma sp.. It is reported to be a somewhat slowly-maturing tandem dimer with low acid sensitivity.
   2099..2148    +  CDS            SET1 (fragment): solubility-enhancement tag derived from T7 phage gene 10B
   2156..2203    +  terminator     T7 terminator: transcription terminator for bacteriophage T7 RNA polymerase
   2229..2295    +  CDS            lacZα (fragment): LacZα fragment of β-galactosidase; lacZ fragment
   2300..2728    +  rep_origin     f1 ori (sequence partly withheld): f1 bacteriophage origin of replication; arrow indicates direction of (+) strand synthesis
   2781..2885    +  promoter       AmpR promoter: bla
   2886..3196    +  CDS            AmpR (fragment): β-lactamase; bla; confers resistance to ampicillin, carbenicillin, and related antibiotics
   5308..5896    -  rep_origin     ori: high-copy-number ColE1/pMB1/pBR322/pUC origin of replication
   6046..6126    -  CDS            bla(M) (fragment): β-lactamase lacking the signal sequence; bla(M); allows cytosolic expression of β-lactamase
   6238..7230    +  CDS            hyg: KHYB_STRHY - Experimental evidence at protein level: Swiss-Prot protein existence level 1. The aminoglycoside phosphotransferases achieve inactivation of their antibiotic substrates by phosphorylation. From Streptomyces hygroscopicus.
   7269..7315    -  terminator     rrnB T1 terminator: transcription terminator T1 from the E. coli rrnB gene
