[The description below was written by a language model from this plasmid's Addgene catalogue record and pLannotate feature annotations shown in this document.]
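Description:
pJDC122 is a bacterial expression plasmid built on the pJDC89 backbone that expresses the red-orange fluorescent protein tdTomato for labelling mycobacteria. According to the catalogue entry, tdTomato is driven by the mycobacterial hsp60 heat shock promoter. This promoter is not annotated in either feature table, although an unannotated stretch of roughly 580 nt lies upstream of the reading frame, where it would be expected. The plasmid is propagated in E. coli through a high-copy ColE1/pUC-type origin and selected with hygromycin via the Streptomyces hygroscopicus hygromycin phosphotransferase gene, which is followed by an rrnB T1 terminator. An f1 phage origin is also present. Only fragments of the β-lactamase gene remain (with its promoter), so ampicillin resistance appears to be disrupted and hygromycin is the only listed selection. A region of about 2 kb between the truncated AmpR sequence and the ColE1 origin carries no annotation. The record does not state what it contains, and no mycobacterial origin of replication is identified.

The tdTomato coding sequence was inserted by restriction cloning and is preceded by a fragment of the T7 gene 10 leader and an Xpress epitope tag with an enterokinase site. It is followed by a short T7 gene 10B-derived fragment, a T7 terminator and a lacZα remnant, all of which look like carry-over from the source expression vector. The two sequence records (7,390 and 7,404 nt) differ slightly in length but show the same feature layout. The plasmid is intended for in vitro and in vivo fluorescence detection of the bacteria, and the associated work used fluorescent strains to evaluate the efficacy of anti-tuberculosis therapeutics.
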