Addgene plasmid #157876: pJDC122
Purpose: tdTomato is expressed under the mycobacterial phsp60 heat shock promoter for in vivo and in vitro detection.
Depositing lab: Jeffrey Cirillo. Depositing organization: Texas A&M Health Science Center. Publication: Application of Fluorescent Protein Expressing Strains to Evaluation of Anti-Tuberculosis Therapeutic Efficacy In Vitro and In Vivo. Kong Y, Yang D, Cirillo SL, Li S, Akin A, Francis KP, Maloney T, Cirillo JD. PLoS One. 2016 Mar 2;11(3):e0149972. doi: 10.1371/journal.pone.0149972. eCollection 2016. PubMed 26934495.
Backbone
  Vector backbone: pJDC89
  Vector type: Bacterial Expression
Growth in bacteria
  Bacterial resistance: Hygromycin, 200 μg/mL
  Growth temperature: 37°C
  Growth strain: DH5alpha
  Copy number: Unknown
Gene/Insert
  Gene/Insert name: tdTomato
  Cloning method: Restriction Enzyme; 5′ cloning site NheI (unknown if destroyed); 3′ cloning site ScaI (unknown if destroyed)
  Sequencing primers: 5′ AGGAGGATAACATATGGAAGATGC; 3′ CAGCTTCGACTTGCCTCC
Resource information
  A portion of this plasmid was derived from a plasmid made by: Dr. Rodger Y. Tsien
Terms and licenses: Academic/Nonprofit Terms; Industry Terms: Not Available to Industry
How to cite: pJDC122 was a gift from Jeffrey Cirillo (Addgene plasmid # 157876 ; http://n2t.net/addgene:157876 ; RRID:Addgene_157876)
